Addgene plasmid #182379: psiCheck2-SV40p-5'UTR-mtIF3(SR)-3xFLAG-3'UTR-HSVTKp-mCherry
Purpose: Dual expression construct encoding shRNA-resistant mtIF3 and mCherry from separate promoters
Depositing lab: Chunghun Lim. Depositing organization: Ulsan National Institute of Science and Technology (UNIST). Publication: mtIF3 is locally translated in axons and regulates mitochondrial translation for axonal growth. Lee S, Park D, Lim C, Kim JI, Min KT. BMC Biol. 2022 Jan 7;20(1):12. doi: 10.1186/s12915-021-01215-w. PubMed 34996455.
Backbone
  Vector backbone: psiCheck2
  Backbone size w/o insert (bp): 3679
  Total vector size (bp): 9563
  Vector type: Mammalian Expression
Growth in bacteria
  Bacterial resistance: Ampicillin, 100 μg/mL
  Growth temperature: 37°C
  Growth strain: DH5alpha
  Copy number: High Copy
Gene/Insert 1
  Gene/Insert name: mtIF3
  Species: M. musculus (mouse)
  Insert size (bp): 5173
  Mutation: Changed CDS sequence from 'ccacgttcaagtcacgataaa' to 'tcatgtacaggtgaccattaa' (shRNA-resistant)
  GenBank ID: NM_001256101.1
  Entrez Gene: Mtif3 (a.k.a. 2810012L14Rik, AI414549)
  Promoter: SV40 promoter
  Tag / fusion protein: 3xFlag (C terminal on insert)
  Cloning method: Restriction Enzyme; 5′ cloning site NheI (not destroyed); 3′ cloning site PmeI (not destroyed)
  Sequencing primers: 5′ AATACGACTCACTATAG
Gene/Insert 2
  Gene/Insert name: mCherry
  Species: Synthetic
  Insert size (bp): 711
  Promoter: HSV TK promoter
  Cloning method: Restriction Enzyme; 5′ cloning site ApaI (not destroyed); 3′ cloning site XbaI (destroyed during cloning)
  Sequencing primers: 5′ AAGCTTGGCATTCCGGTACT
Terms and licenses: Academic/Nonprofit Terms; Industry Terms: Not Available to Industry
How to cite: psiCheck2-SV40p-5'UTR-mtIF3(SR)-3xFLAG-3'UTR-HSVTKp-mCherry was a gift from Chunghun Lim (Addgene plasmid # 182379 ; http://n2t.net/addgene:182379 ; RRID:Addgene_182379)
