[The description below was written by a language model from this plasmid's Addgene catalogue record and pLannotate feature annotations shown in this document.]
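Description:
psiCheck2-SV40p-5'UTR-mtIF3(SR)-3xFLAG-3'UTR-HSVTKp-mCherry is a 9.6 kb mammalian expression plasmid built on the psiCheck2 dual-reporter backbone, in which the two expression positions of the vector carry a mouse mtIF3 transcript and mCherry. It is propagated in E. coli as a high-copy plasmid through a ColE1/pUC-type origin and is selected with ampicillin via the β-lactamase gene.

The first cassette is driven by the SV40 enhancer/early promoter, followed by the chimeric β-globin/immunoglobulin intron that improves mRNA processing and a T7 promoter that also serves as a sequencing primer site. Downstream lies a roughly 5.2 kb insert comprising the 5'UTR, coding sequence and long 3'UTR of mouse Mtif3, the mitochondrial translation initiation factor 3, with a C-terminal 3xFLAG tag for detection. Synonymous-type changes in a short stretch of the coding sequence make the transcript resistant to an shRNA directed against endogenous mtIF3. The automated annotation does not mark the FLAG tag, and it labels several reverse-strand fragments within the 3'UTR region as Gtf3a/GTF3A. These probably reflect overlap with a neighbouring gene on the opposite strand rather than any intended payload. A synthetic poly(A) signal ends this unit. The second cassette uses the HSV thymidine kinase promoter to express mCherry, followed by an SV40 poly(A) signal.

Because the two genes are transcribed from separate promoters, mCherry marks transfected cells independently of mtIF3. The plasmid suits rescue experiments in knockdown cells, and keeping the native UTRs preserves transcript-level regulation. The associated study concerns local axonal translation of mtIF3 and its role in mitochondrial translation and axon growth.
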