Features (pLannotate 1.2.2; 18 found; start..end, strand, type, name):
     62..419     +  promoter       SV40 promoter: SV40 enhancer and early promoter
    489..621     +  intron         chimeric intron: chimera between introns from human β-globin and immunoglobulin heavy chain genes
    666..684     +  promoter       T7 promoter: promoter for bacteriophage T7 RNA polymerase
    932..1759    +  CDS            Mtif3: IF3M_MOUSE - Experimental evidence at protein level: Swiss-Prot protein existence level 1. IF-3 binds to the 28S ribosomal subunit and shifts the equilibrum between 55S ribosomes and their 39S and 28S subunits in favor of the free subunits, thus enhancing the availability of 28S subunits on which protein synthesis initiation begins. From Mus musculus (Mouse).
   1904..2074    -  CDS            Gtf3a (fragment): TF3A_MOUSE - Experimental evidence at transcript level: Swiss-Prot protein existence level 2. Involved in ribosomal large subunit biogenesis. Binds the approximately 50 base pairs internal control region (ICR) of 5S ribosomal RNA genes. It is required for their RNA polymerase III- dependent transcription and may also maintain the transcription of other genes (By similarity). Also binds the transcribed 5S RNA's (By similarity). From Mus musculus (Mouse).
   2241..2321    -  CDS            GTF3A (fragment): TF3A_HUMAN - Experimental evidence at protein level: Swiss-Prot protein existence level 1. Involved in ribosomal large subunit biogenesis. Binds the approximately 50 base pairs internal control region (ICR) of 5S ribosomal RNA genes. It is required for their RNA polymerase III- dependent transcription and may also maintain the transcription of other genes (PubMed:24120868). Also binds the transcribed 5S RNA's (By similarity). From Homo sapiens (Human).
   3332..3589    -  CDS            GTF3A (fragment): TF3A_HUMAN - Experimental evidence at protein level: Swiss-Prot protein existence level 1. Involved in ribosomal large subunit biogenesis. Binds the approximately 50 base pairs internal control region (ICR) of 5S ribosomal RNA genes. It is required for their RNA polymerase III- dependent transcription and may also maintain the transcription of other genes (PubMed:24120868). Also binds the transcribed 5S RNA's (By similarity). From Homo sapiens (Human).
   4130..4207    -  CDS            GTF3A (fragment): TF3A_HUMAN - Experimental evidence at protein level: Swiss-Prot protein existence level 1. Involved in ribosomal large subunit biogenesis. Binds the approximately 50 base pairs internal control region (ICR) of 5S ribosomal RNA genes. It is required for their RNA polymerase III- dependent transcription and may also maintain the transcription of other genes (PubMed:24120868). Also binds the transcribed 5S RNA's (By similarity). From Homo sapiens (Human).
   4634..4711    -  CDS            GTF3A (fragment): TF3A_HUMAN - Experimental evidence at protein level: Swiss-Prot protein existence level 1. Involved in ribosomal large subunit biogenesis. Binds the approximately 50 base pairs internal control region (ICR) of 5S ribosomal RNA genes. It is required for their RNA polymerase III- dependent transcription and may also maintain the transcription of other genes (PubMed:24120868). Also binds the transcribed 5S RNA's (By similarity). From Homo sapiens (Human).
   5449..5568    -  CDS            GTF3A (fragment): TF3A_HUMAN - Experimental evidence at protein level: Swiss-Prot protein existence level 1. Involved in ribosomal large subunit biogenesis. Binds the approximately 50 base pairs internal control region (ICR) of 5S ribosomal RNA genes. It is required for their RNA polymerase III- dependent transcription and may also maintain the transcription of other genes (PubMed:24120868). Also binds the transcribed 5S RNA's (By similarity). From Homo sapiens (Human).
   5918..5966    +  polyA_signal   poly(A) signal: synthetic polyadenylation signal
   5975..6726    +  promoter       HSV TK promoter: herpes simplex virus thymidine kinase promoter
   6768..7478    +  CDS            mCherry: monomeric derivative of DsRed fluorescent protein (Shaner et al., 2004) mammalian codon-optimized
   7518..7639    -  polyA_signal   SV40 poly(A) signal: SV40 polyadenylation signal
   7662..7730    -  CDS            large T antigen (fragment): large T antigen from SV40 (simian virus 40)
   7772..7876    +  promoter       AmpR promoter: bla
   7877..8737    +  CDS            AmpR: β-lactamase; bla; confers resistance to ampicillin, carbenicillin, and related antibiotics
   8908..9496    +  rep_origin     ori: high-copy-number ColE1/pMB1/pBR322/pUC origin of replication
>Addgene plasmid #182379 | psiCheck2-SV40p-5'UTR-mtIF3(SR)-3xFLAG-3'UTR-HSVTKp-mCherry | addgene full sequence | sequence record 358084 | Addgene NGS Result
AGATCTGCGCAGCACCATGGCCTGAAATAACCTCTGAAAGAGGAACTTGGTTAGGTACCTTCTGAGGCGG
AAAGAACCAGCTGTGGAATGTGTGTCAGTTAGGGTGTGGAAAGTCCCCAGGCTCCCCAGCAGGCAGAAGT
ATGCAAAGCATGCATCTCAATTAGTCAGCAACCAGGTGTGGAAAGTCCCCAGGCTCCCCAGCAGGCAGAA
GTATGCAAAGCATGCATCTCAATTAGTCAGCAACCATAGTCCCGCCCCTAACTCCGCCCATCCCGCCCCT
AACTCCGCCCAGTTCCGCCCATTCTCCGCCCCATGGCTGACTAATTTTTTTTATTTATGCAGAGGCCGAG
GCCGCCTCGGCCTCTGAGCTATTCCAGAAGTAGTGAGGAGGCTTTTTTGGAGGCCTAGGCTTTTGCAAAA
AGCTTGATTCTTCTGACACAACAGTCTCGAACTTAAGCTGCAGAAGTTGGTCGTGAGGCACTGGGCAGGT
AAGTATCAAGGTTACAAGACAGGTTTAAGGAGACCAATAGAAACTGGGCTTGTCGAGACAGAGAAGACTC
TTGCGTTTCTGATAGGCACCTATTGGTCTTACTGACATCCACTTTGCCTTTCTCTCCACAGGTGTCCACT
CCCAGTTCAATTACAGCTCTTAAGGCTAGAGTACTTAATACGACTCACTATAGGCTAGCGGAAGCCGACG
CGGTGCTCCGGCGGAGTCCAGGTACGGACCTGCTAGTTCTTCCTGCTCGCCTACCCCGGCCCAGGGTCTC
ACTATTTATCTCTGGCTGTCCTGAAACGCACTCGGTAGACCAGTCTGACCTCAAACCTATAGAAATCCTC
CTGCCTCTACCTCCGAAGTGCTGGGATTAAAGGCGTGCACCGCTCGCCGTGTCAGGACTTTTGAAATTCC
TTCCGGAATTGAAGGGGTACCATGGCTGTTCTTCTGATGAGGTTGATGCTACAAACTACAAAGCTTGACC
ATAACTTAATTGGAAGATGTTTGCAAAGACACGCTGTGAAGCCAGATCCAGCACAGCTGTCCCTGTCTGC
GTCCACCCCAAAGCTGTTGTACCTGACTTCTGCAAAAGGTTTTAGTACTGCTGGAGACCCACAGGGTGAG
AGGAAACAGAAAAGAAGGGATGCTTTCTCTAACACCGGCCGGAAGATTAGTGAGCGGATTATCCGCGTCC
TGGATGAGAAGGGCATGGACCTGGGGATGATGCATCGAGCAGATGTGATCAGACTCATGAACAAGCAGGA
CCTGAGGCTGGTGCAGAGGAACACCAGCTCAGAGCCACCGGAGTACCAGCTTATGACCGGAGAGCAGATC
CACCAGGAGCGGCTAAAGCTCCGGGAACAGGAAAAGGCCAAACCCAAAACTGGACCAACTATGACGAAAG
AGCTCGTTTTCTCTTCAAATATTGGACAGCACGATTTAGACACCAAGAGTAAACAGATCCAGCAGTGGAT
AGAGAAGAAATATCATGTACAGGTGACCATTAAGAGGAGGAAAGATGCGGAGCAGTCAGAGGAGGAAACG
GAGGAGATATTTAACCAGATTCTCCAGACTATGCCTGACATAGCAACCTTCTCAAGCAGACCAAAAGCCA
TCAGAGGAGGGACTGCTTCCATGTGTGTTTTTCGTCACTTGAGCAAGAAAGAAGAAAAGGCGTACAGAGA
ATCCCAGGAGAGCCAGAGAAGAGACACTTTGAGCAAAGACGACGACGGAAACAGCAAAGAGTCGGATGTT
GTGTGTCAGACCGGTGACTATAAGGACCACGACGGAGACTACAAGGATCATGATATTGATTACAAAGACG
ATGACGATAAGTAAGCGGCCGCCTTTAATAGGAAAAGTGCAGGCCAGGAGCCTCTGCTGGCCGCCCTGAA
GTCTTCCCGCCTAGCAGACAGTGAGTAAGGCGGCTGGCGGGGGCAGCTGGGCCTCTGGGCTGCTGCTGGA
CTCTGCGCTGGCGTTAGGCAAGGAGTAGTCGGGCTCTTGTTTCCTCTTAGGAGGGAAGTACCCACTGAGG
CGAGAGGCCAAGCTGCGTCTCTCCCGAGGGGCTCTTACCTTCAGGAGTGAGGAAGACAGACAACTGAGTT
GCCCATTACACAACGGGGATCCACTCCAACAGATGAGCCCCTGATGGGAGTCACACCCTCAGCAGGCACA
GACACGCAGGATGGGGTATGCGGATGGACAGACGCCAAGCAGGCCTCACAGCCGAGTGCTGGCCCCAGCA
GCTGCCACTTACTTTGAGCTTCATCCTCTTCTTGTCGGGATCGTGCACGACACTGTGCCTCATGAGACTC
TGCTGCAGTGCAAGGGAAAGAAGGACGCTTGACCTGGGCCTGCAGACGTGGCTCAGTGCTTACAGCATTC
GCTGCTCGAGGAGGACACGGGTTTGGTTCCCAGCACCCGTACTCCAGTTCCAGTAAAAACTCTTGGTGTC
TGCTAACCTTAAGATGCAGTGGTCCAGTGTGCAATAATAAACTACCAGCTGCCTTTCTGTTGTGTAGTGA
ATCTGACCTTCACCTGACTCCCTAACCAGAGCCAACTCCTTGGCAGAGCGAGCGACTGTCAGCCTGCTGA
CACGCATGGGATTTACTTCTTCCCGGTCCTCCTGAGAAGGGAAAGCCGGCTATGCTTGAACATCCAGGCT
CATGCTGGGGTAACTGAATCTACCTCAGCTGCGTCCCTAAGTGCCAGGGGGAAATCTGACCTCTGCCCTG
CTGGCTATGCTGACAGTGCTGACCACGGGACCTTTGCTGTGGGCTGGTCTGGGTTATGTTCAGTGACTTT
GTAATCCACAGTAAGAGCTCTTTAGAAACCAGCTAGGCTTAGGCAAACTGTTCAGTTCCCTACTAGGAAC
CATGTTCCCACGCGATCCATGAATCATGCCAAGATTCCAGAGTCTAGAGGCTGTGCATTTGTGCTACCCA
CCTCCTCTCCCAGACCCTAGGCGACGGTCAGAAGCTCCTAATCACCTCAGAACATCCTCTAAGTAGGAAT
ACAGGCCCCGGGCTCTCCCACTCAGCATGGCTAGAATCCCCCAGGAGTGGTTCTCAACCTGCTACTCATG
ACTCCTCTGGGGTCATATACCAGATCGCCTGAATATCATTATTTACAATCCATACCAGTAGCAAAATTAT
AGTTATGAAGTAGCAACTAAATAATATTATGGTTGGGGGTCCCCACAACATGAGGAACTGTTATTGGGTC
CCAGTATTAGGAAGGTTGAGAACCACTGCTCTAGAGGTCCTAAATAGGCCTGTTTAGCCTCCCAACCCCA
GGGCTCCTGCATTTCCAAGTTCTGCAGGCTGGACATGAACACACCAGCCTGGAGCGGGAGACACTCACTT
TCATTGCGAATGTCTTGCCACAGCCAGCGTGCTCACACACAAATGGGCGCTTTTCCTCGTGGAAGGAGAG
AATGTGGCTCTGCAGGTTGAACACGGTTGTGTAGGTTCTTCCGCAGCCTTGCCGCGGACAGCGGTACACA
TCCCTTTCCGGGGCGTGAGTCTTCATGTGCTGCTTAAGGTAATCTCTGCGCTTGAACATCCTCTGACATA
CATTGCAGGTTATGTCCTCTGGGAGGAGAAACACACACGTGTAACCAGCGTCCCATGAGTAACCCGTCTG
GTCCTATGACTACACACAATCTGGGGACTTCACATGGGAAATGTCAGCTTGTCTCACTGCTATGCTGGTT
TCAAATTCCTCAAGTTCACTCATGGCTCCCAACATCCTGAGTCCTCGCCTGTCAAGGAGCAGGCGTCCTC
GGTGTGATAACTGAGCACGAGGAAGTATGCCCTCATAGCATCTACCTTTACCCTCTGACACAGTAGCATC
TGCTAAGTCCTGCAGGGCCTCACGAACACCCGGGCACAGCCGCACCAGCTCTGAGGCCTGCAGGGCTCCC
TCGACTGTCACAGCCCAGGAAGCCAGCACTACCCTGAACTCGATGCAGAGCCCCCTTCCTTTACAGCGCA
AGTGGGTATCTCACTCTCTCAGAGTACACCATGCACTCCCCAGAGCTCAGAGCACACACACCATGGGCTC
CCCGGGGTTCAGAGCACACCGGGCTCTCCCCAGGGCCGATGCGCTTCCACAGCTCCTGCCTACCTTACCT
TTATGGGCTTCTCTCATGTGTTTCAGGAGCTCTGTCCACGTTTTTCCCATGAAAGAACATCCCTTTTGAC
ACAGGTAGCCTGTTCAAAACAAAAACAAAACAAGTTACCCACAGCCTGTTGAATGCCCAGGGCAATCCCT
AATGACAGCCAAGAAAGCCCGTGCCAAGTGCACTCCCCTCTCTGAAGTGTGCTGCTCTGCTGGGTGCAAT
GCAGCGGGCTCCAGTGGCCCCTGCTCTGAAAGCTCCCATCAGCCAGACTTTTGCACACTTGAGTGGCACA
TAACCAGGTAGCGTAGGAACAGTATAGCACCAGTGGACGTGGCAAAGAGGATAGCGGCAAAACACACAGC
ACAGTGTCTCTTGGCATAAGAGGCAAACACTCAAATAACACAACAGGCGCTTGCTTGTCACAGAACTTTG
TCTACTCAGCGTGACTACAGAATAGACCCAGCCTACCCTGCCGGTGGCATGTTCCTCGCGGCCGGCACAG
TCCCCATCTACGTACCCTCGTGAACTTTCCCATGCCGTTTCAGCCTGCTGGGCGAGGCAAAGTGCTTCCC
GCATCCCTCGTGGGTACACCTAGGACAATAGCAGGCAAAGCATCAGCCAGGCCCTTTCCATGGACAATTC
TAAGATTCCCTCTTCTCCCACACCAAAGCCCATGTCTTCCCACACCACACCTGTCATCCAAAACAAAGAG
TAAGTACAGTCCCGAATATGGACATAGTGGCTTGGCCAGCTTGGGAGCAAAACAAGCCATCCTGAGAAAA
AGTCACATCTTTTGTTTGTGTTATCAAACTAAAAGTTCTCTGAATTCTGGAAATGTGGCTACAGAAGCGA
CATCAAGAGGCTGTCTGACTCGGTTTGCACTGGACCAGACACAGAGCTGTTGTCTGGGGTCTGCCCAATA
TGCTGCATACGGTCAGATGAGAACACAGCACAGAGGCTGGGGACCAGCACCAGAAACACACGAGAATGTA
CAGCAGTCGGTGCAGAGCTCCAGGCACTGGCAGCACAAACAGGCCACAGGGCTGCTGGTAAGACCTCGGT
CACTGTAGCTGCACCAGTGCAAAGAGCAGCCTATGGGAGCCAGGGGCAAGGCCCCATCACCCGGACTGTG
CAGGGAGACACTGCCCTAGGAGGGAGGCAGGCAGGTAACCTGGCACCCCTGCCCACCTCCTCTTTGTCCC
TCTTGAGTACTCAGGAATCCCTCAAAACAAGCAGGGCCTCATTACTCCTGTTCTATAGTAAGAAAAAAAA
AAGCCCTCATGACACAGAGCCTTCCTCGGGATCCTGATCTTAGCGTTCTACTCTGAATCCCAGAGCGCTG
GCAAAGCACCAACCTGAAGAGCGGCTCGCTGGTGTGCTGGCACTGATGGGTTCTCAGCTGCTGGTGCTTC
TTAAAGGCCTTCTTGCAACCCTCATAACTGCACTGTTTAAAAAAAATAAATGCACGGTTTAGTACAGGCA
GGGGATCATCAGTTGCTGAAGTCCTTTAAAAGGCAGGAGAGATTGCTCAATGGTTAGGGACACTTGCTTC
TCTGGTCCCAGGTTTGGACTGCAGCACCCACGTGGTGCCTCACAACCATCTGACTCCAGTTCCACAGGAC
CTCACACCCTCTTCTGACCTCCACAGGCACCGAGCACGCATATGGTATATAGATACATATGCAGGCAAAA
CGCTTGCACATAAAACCTTTTTTAACTAAACAATAAAGTCTCTCTGGATCTGACCGGTCATCATCACCAT
CACCATTGAGTTTAAACCTAGAGCGGCCGCTGGCCGCAATAAAATATCTTTATTTTCATTACATCTGTGT
GTTGGTTTTTTGTGTGAGGATCTAAATGAGTCTTCGGACCTCGCGGGGGCCGCTTAAGCGGTGGTTAGGG
TTTGTCTGACGCGGGGGGAGGGGGAAGGAACGAAACACTCTCATTCGGAGGCGGCTCGGGGTTTGGTCTT
GGTGGCCACGGGCACGCAGAAGAGCGCCGCGATCCTCTTAAGCACCCCCCCGCCCTCCGTGGAGGCGGGG
GTTTGGTCGGCGGGTGGTAACTGGCGGGCCGCTGACTCGGGCGGGTCGCGCGCCCCAGAGTGTGACCTTT
TCGGTCTGCTCGCAGACCCCCGGGCGGCGCCGCCGCGGCGGCGACGGGCTCGCTGGGTCCTAGGCTCCAT
GGGGACCGTATACGTGGACAGGCTCTGGAGCATCCGCACGACTGCGGTGATATTACCGGAGACCTTCTGC
GGGACGAGCCGGGTCACGCGGCTGACGCGGAGCGTCCGTTGGGCGACAAACACCAGGACGGGGCACAGGT
ACACTATCTTGTCACCCGGAGGCGCGAGGGACTGCAGGAGCTTCAGGGAGTGGCGCAGCTGCTTCATCCC
CGTGGCCCGTTGCTCGCGTTTGCTGGCGGTGTCCCCGGAAGAAATATATTTGCATGTCTTTAGTTCTATG
ATGACACAAACCCCGCCCAGCGTCTTGTCATTGGCGAATTCGAACACGCAGATGCAGTCGGGGCGGCGCG
GTCCCAGGTCCACTTCGCATATTAAGGTGACGCGTGTGGCCTCGAACACCGAGCGACCCTGCAGCGACCC
GCTTAAAAGCTTGGCATTCCGGTACTGTTGGTAAAGCCACCGGGCCCATGGTGAGCAAGGGCGAGGAGGA
TAACATGGCCATCATCAAGGAGTTCATGCGCTTCAAGGTGCACATGGAGGGCTCCGTGAACGGCCACGAG
TTCGAGATCGAGGGCGAGGGCGAGGGCCGCCCCTACGAGGGCACCCAGACCGCCAAGCTGAAGGTGACCA
AGGGTGGCCCCCTGCCCTTCGCCTGGGACATCCTGTCCCCTCAGTTCATGTACGGCTCCAAGGCCTACGT
GAAGCACCCCGCCGACATCCCCGACTACTTGAAGCTGTCCTTCCCCGAGGGCTTCAAGTGGGAGCGCGTG
ATGAACTTCGAGGACGGCGGCGTGGTGACCGTGACCCAGGACTCCTCCCTGCAGGACGGCGAGTTCATCT
ACAAGGTGAAGCTGCGCGGCACCAACTTCCCCTCCGACGGCCCCGTAATGCAGAAGAAGACCATGGGCTG
GGAGGCCTCCTCCGAGCGGATGTACCCCGAGGACGGCGCCCTGAAGGGCGAGATCAAGCAGAGGCTGAAG
CTGAAGGACGGCGGCCACTACGACGCTGAGGTCAAGACCACCTACAAGGCCAAGAAGCCCGTGCAGCTGC
CCGGCGCCTACAACGTCAACATCAAGTTGGACATCACCTCCCACAACGAGGACTACACCATCGTGGAACA
GTACGAACGCGCCGAGGGCCGCCACTCCACCGGCGGCATGGACGAGCTGTACAAGTAGTCTAGAGTCGGG
GCGGCCGGCCGCTTCGAGCAGACATGATAAGATACATTGATGAGTTTGGACAAACCACAACTAGAATGCA
GTGAAAAAAATGCTTTATTTGTGAAATTTGTGATGCTATTGCTTTATTTGTAACCATTATAAGCTGCAAT
AAACAAGTTAACAACAACAATTGCATTCATTTTATGTTTCAGGTTCAGGGGGAGGTGTGGGAGGTTTTTT
AAAGCAAGTAAAACCTCTACAAATGTGGTAAAATCGATAAGGATCCAGGTGGCACTTTTCGGGGAAATGT
GCGCGGAACCCCTATTTGTTTATTTTTCTAAATACATTCAAATATGTATCCGCTCATGAGACAATAACCC
TGATAAATGCTTCAATAATATTGAAAAAGGAAGAGTATGAGTATTCAACATTTCCGTGTCGCCCTTATTC
CCTTTTTTGCGGCATTTTGCCTTCCTGTTTTTGCTCACCCAGAAACGCTGGTGAAAGTAAAAGATGCTGA
AGATCAGTTGGGTGCACGAGTGGGTTACATCGAACTGGATCTCAACAGCGGTAAGATCCTTGAGAGTTTT
CGCCCCGAAGAACGTTTTCCAATGATGAGCACTTTTAAAGTTCTGCTATGTGGCGCGGTATTATCCCGTA
TTGACGCCGGGCAAGAGCAACTCGGTCGCCGCATACACTATTCTCAGAATGACTTGGTTGAGTACTCACC
AGTCACAGAAAAGCATCTTACGGATGGCATGACAGTAAGAGAATTATGCAGTGCTGCCATAACCATGAGT
GATAACACTGCGGCCAACTTACTTCTGACAACGATCGGAGGACCGAAGGAGCTAACCGCTTTTTTGCACA
ACATGGGGGATCATGTAACTCGCCTTGATCGTTGGGAACCGGAGCTGAATGAAGCCATACCAAACGACGA
GCGTGACACCACGATGCCTGTAGCAATGGCAACAACGTTGCGCAAACTATTAACTGGCGAACTACTTACT
CTAGCTTCCCGGCAACAATTAATAGACTGGATGGAGGCGGATAAAGTTGCAGGACCACTTCTGCGCTCGG
CCCTTCCGGCTGGCTGGTTTATTGCTGATAAATCTGGAGCCGGTGAGCGTGGGTCTCGCGGTATCATTGC
AGCACTGGGGCCAGATGGTAAGCCCTCCCGTATCGTAGTTATCTACACGACGGGGAGTCAGGCAACTATG
GATGAACGAAATAGACAGATCGCTGAGATAGGTGCCTCACTGATTAAGCATTGGTAACTGTCAGACCAAG
TTTACTCATATATACTTTAGATTGATTTAAAACTTCATTTTTAATTTAAAAGGATCTAGGTGAAGATCCT
TTTTGATAATCTCATGACCAAAATCCCTTAACGTGAGTTTTCGTTCCACTGAGCGTCAGACCCCGTAGAA
AAGATCAAAGGATCTTCTTGAGATCCTTTTTTTCTGCGCGTAATCTGCTGCTTGCAAACAAAAAAACCAC
CGCTACCAGCGGTGGTTTGTTTGCCGGATCAAGAGCTACCAACTCTTTTTCCGAAGGTAACTGGCTTCAG
CAGAGCGCAGATACCAAATACTGTTCTTCTAGTGTAGCCGTAGTTAGGCCACCACTTCAAGAACTCTGTA
GCACCGCCTACATACCTCGCTCTGCTAATCCTGTTACCAGTGGCTGCTGCCAGTGGCGATAAGTCGTGTC
TTACCGGGTTGGACTCAAGACGATAGTTACCGGATAAGGCGCAGCGGTCGGGCTGAACGGGGGGTTCGTG
CACACAGCCCAGCTTGGAGCGAACGACCTACACCGAACTGAGATACCTACAGCGTGAGCTATGAGAAAGC
GCCACGCTTCCCGAAGGGAGAAAGGCGGACAGGTATCCGGTAAGCGGCAGGGTCGGAACAGGAGAGCGCA
CGAGGGAGCTTCCAGGGGGAAACGCCTGGTATCTTTATAGTCCTGTCGGGTTTCGCCACCTCTGACTTGA
GCGTCGATTTTTGTGATGCTCGTCAGGGGGGCGGAGCCTATGGAAAAACGCCAGCAACGCGGCCTTTTTA
CGGTTCCTGGCCTTTTGCTGGCCTTTTGCTCACATGGCTCGAC
